>Addgene plasmid #102436 | pTR47m4-GFP | depositor full sequence | sequence record 201203 | Plasmid map
TCAGATCCTTCCGTATTTAGCCAGTATGTTCTCTAGTGTGGTTCGTTGTTTTTGCGTGAGCCATGAGAAC
GAACCATTGAGATCATGCTTACTTTGCATGTCACTCAAAAATTTTGCCTCAAAACTGGTGAGCTGAATTT
TTGCAGTTAAAGCATCGTGTAGTGTTTTTCTTAGTCCGTTACGTAGGTAGGAATCTGATGTAATGGTTGT
TGGTATTTTGTCACCATTCATTTTTATCTGGTTGTTCTCAAGTTCGGTTACGAGATCCATTTGTCTATCT
AGTTCAACTTGGAAAATCAACGTATCAGTCGGGCGGCCTCGCTTATCAACCACCAATTTCATATTGCTGT
AAGTGTTTAAATCTTTACTTATTGGTTTCAAAACCCATTGGTTAAGCCTTTTAAACTCATGGTAGTTATT
TTCAAGCATTAACATGAACTTAAATTCATCAAGGCTAATCTCTATATTTGCCTTGTGAGTTTTCTTTTGT
GTTAGTTCTTTTAATAACCACTCATAAATCCTCATAGAGTATTTGTTTTCAAAAGACTTAACATGTTCCA
GATTATATTTTATGAATTTTTTTAACTGGAAAAGATAAGGCAATATCTCTTCACTAAAAACTAATTCTAA
TTTTTCGCTTGAGAACTTGGCATAGTTTGTCCACTGGAAAATCTCAAAGCCTTTAACCAAAGGATTCCTG
ATTTCCACAGTTCTCGTCATCAGCTCTCTGGTTGCTTTAGCTAATACACCATAAGCATTTTCCCTACTGA
TGTTCATCATCTGAGCGTATTGGTTATAAGTGAACGATACCGTCCGTTCTTTCCTTGTAGGGTTTTCAAT
CGTGGGGTTGAGTAGTGCCACACAGCATAAAATTAGCTTGGTTTCATGCTCCGTTAAGTCATAGCGACTA
ATCGCTAGTTCATTTGCTTTGAAAACAACTAATTCAGACATACATCTCAATTGGTCTAGGTGATTTTAAT
CACTATACCAATTGAGATGGGCTAGTCAATGATAATTACTAGTCCTTTTCCTTTGAGTTGTGGGTATCTG
TAAATTCTGCTAGACCTTTGCTGGAAAACTTGTAAATTCTGCTAGACCCTCTGTAAATTCCGCTAGACCT
TTGTGTGTTTTTTTTGTTTATATTCAAGTGGTTATAATTTATAGAATAAAGAAAGAATAAAAAAAGATAA
AAAGAATAGATCCCAGCCCTGTGTATAACTCACTACTTTAGTCAGTTCCGCAGTATTACAAAAGGATGTC
GCAAACGCTGTTTGCTCCTCTACAAAACAGACCTTAAAACCCTAAAGGCTTAAGTAGCACCCTCGCAAGC
TCGGGCAAATCGCTGAATATTCCTTTTGTCTCCGACCATCAGGCACCTGAGTCGCTGTCTTTTTCGTGAC
ATTCAGTTCGCTGCGCTCACGGCTCTGGCAGTGAATGGGGGTAAATGGCACTACAGGCGCCTTTTATGGA
TTCATGCAAGGAAACTACCCATAATACAAGAAAAGCCCGTCACGGGCTTCTCAGGGCGTTTTATGGCGGG
TCTGCTATGTGGTGCTATCTGACTTTTTGCTGTTCAGCAGTTCCTGCCCTCTGATTTTCCAGTCTGACCA
CTTCGGATTATCCCGTGACAGGTCATTCAGACTGGCTAATGCACCCAGTAAGGCAGCGGTATCATCAACA
GGCTTACCCGTCTTACTGTCAAGAGGACATCCGGTCAAATAAAACGAAAGGCTCAGTCGAAAGACTGGGC
CTTTCGTTTTGCTGAGGAGACTTAGGGACCCTAAATTTTATTCTCCAGTGTTATATACTATAGGGGGGTA
TGCATTGACATATAGCATACACTCCTATAGTATATGCGTGCAGATAACCTGCAGGTGCAGTAAGGAGGAA
AAAAAAATGAGCAAGGGCGAAGAGCTTTTTACCGGTGTTGTGCCGATTTTAGTAGAACTGGACGGAGACG
TGAACGGTCATAAGTTCTCTGTTCGTGGCGAAGGAGAGGGAGATGCCACCAATGGTAAGCTGACCCTGAA
GTTCATCTGTACCACCGGTAAGCTGCCCGTGCCTTGGCCGACGCTGGTCACAACGTTGACGTATGGCGTC
CAATGCTTTTCACGCTATCCAGATCACATGAAACGCCACGACTTTTTTAAAAGCGCAATGCCTGAAGGTT
ATGTGCAGGAACGGACTATTAGCTTCAAAGACGATGGGACGTATAAGACCCGCGCGGAAGTGAAATTTGA
AGGCGATACCTTAGTTAACCGCATTGAATTAAAAGGTATCGATTTCAAAGAGGATGGGAATATCCTGGGG
CACAAATTGGAATACAACTTTAATTCGCACAACGTATACATTACAGCGGATAAACAGAAAAATGGCATCA
AAGCCAACTTTAAAATCCGTCATAACGTAGAGGACGGTTCCGTGCAGCTGGCTGATCATTACCAGCAGAA
TACTCCGATTGGCGATGGCCCCGTTCTGCTCCCGGATAATCATTACCTGTCTACACAAAGCGTTCTTAGT
AAAGACCCAAACGAGAAGCGTGACCATATGGTCCTGTTGGAATTCGTCACGGCAGCGGGGATTACTCATG
GCATGGATGAACTCTATAAGTAAACGGAGCCAATGTACGCAAAAAACCCCGCTTCAGCGGGGTTTTTTCG
CCAAAAAAAACCCCGCCCTGTCAGGGGCGGGGTTTTTTTTTAGGGCCCTACTGACTGTCTA
[273 nt withheld, positions 2722-2994]
TTTTTTTTCCTCCTTATAAGGGGGTAGGGGGTCTAGATTTTTGTCGAACTATTCATTTCACTTTTCTCTA
TCACTGATAGGGAGTGGTAAAATAACTCTATCAATGATAGAGTGTCAATCTCTATCACTGATAGGGATCA
TCTGGCCATTCGATGGACTTAATTAACGGCACTGCGAAAAAACCCCGCCGAAGCGGGGTTTTTTGCGAAA
TATAATGACCCTCTTGATAACCCAAGAGGGCATTTTTTAATGCCCATGGCGTTTACCAATGCTTAATCAG
TGAGGCACCTATCTCAGCGATCTGTCTATTTCGTTCATCCATAGTTGCCTGACTCCCCGTCGTGTAGATA
ACTACGATACGGGAGGGCTTACCATCTGGCCCCAGTGCTGCAATGATACCGCGAGACCCACGCTCACCGG
CTCCAGATTTATCAGCAATAAACCAGCCAGCCGGAAGGGCCGAGCGCAGAAGTGGTCCTGCAACTTTATC
CGCCTCCATCCAGTCTATTAATTGTTGCCGGGAAGCTAGAGTAAGTAGTTCGCCAGTTAATAGTTTGCGC
AACGTTGTTGCCATTGCTACAGGCATCGTGGTGTCACGCTCGTCGTTTGGTATGGCTTCATTCAGCTCCG
GTTCCCAACGATCAAGGCGAGTTACATGATCCCCCATGTTGTGCAAAAAAGCGGTTAGCTCCTTCGGTCC
TCCGATCGTTGTCAGAAGTAAGTTGGCCGCAGTGTTATCACTCATGGTTATGGCAGCACTGCATAATTCT
CTTACTGTCATGCCATCCGTAAGATGCTTTTCTGTGACTGGTGAGTACTCAACCAAGTCATTCTGAGAAT
AGTGTATGCGGCGACCGAGTTGCTCTTGCCCGGCGTCAATACGGGATAATACCGCGCCACATAGCAGAAC
TTTAAAAGTGCTCATCATTGGAAAACGTTCTTCGGGGCGAAAACTCTCAAGGATCTTACCGCTGTTGAGA
TCCAGTTCGATGTAACCCACTCGTGCACCCAACTGATCTTCAGCATCTTTTACTTTCACCAGCGTTTCTG
GGTGAGCAAAAACAGGAAGGCAAAATGCCGCAAAAAAGGGAATAAGGGCGACACGGAAATGTTGAATACT
CATACTCTTCCTTTTTCAATATTATTGAAGCATTTATCAGGGTTATTGTCTCATGAGCGGATACATATTT
GAATGTATTTAGAAAAATAAACAAATAGGGGTTCCGCGCACATTTCCCCGAAAAGTGCCACCTGACGTCT
AAGAAACCATTATTATCATGACATTAACCTATAAAAATAGGCGTATCACGAGGCCCTTAGGCCAAATAGG
CCGT
Features (pLannotate 1.2.2; 10 found; start..end, strand, type, name):
      1..951     -  CDS            Rep101: RepA protein needed for replication with the pSC101 origin; rep101
    999..1221    -  rep_origin     pSC101 ori: low-copy replication origin that requires the Rep101 protein
   1716..1760    +  terminator     rrnB T1 terminator: transcription terminator T1 from the E. coli rrnB gene
   1897..2610    +  CDS            Superfolder GFP: Superfolder GFP is a basic (constitutively fluorescent) green fluorescent protein published in 2005, derived from Aequorea victoria. It is reported to be a very rapidly-maturing weak dimer.
   2722..2994    -  CDS            frmR (sequence withheld): FRMR_ECOLI - Also known as yaiN. Experimental evidence at protein level: Swiss-Prot protein existence level 1. Repressor of the frmRAB operon. From Escherichia coli (strain K12).
   3050..3077    -  protein_bind   tetracycline response element (fragment): contains seven copies of the tetracycline operator tetO tetracycline repressor TetR
   3078..3112    -  promoter       tetA promoter: contains a tet operator sequence that enables repression by TetR
   3112..3132    -  promoter       PLtetO-1 promoter (fragment): modified phage lambda PL promoter with tet operator sites (Lutz and Bujard, 1997)
   3257..4117    -  CDS            AmpR: β-lactamase; bla; confers resistance to ampicillin, carbenicillin, and related antibiotics
   4118..4222    -  promoter       AmpR promoter: bla
