>Addgene plasmid #102436 | pTR47m4-GFP | addgene full sequence | sequence record 205153 | Addgene NGS Result
GATCCTTCCGTATTTAGCCAGTATGTTCTCTAGTGTGGTTCGTTGTTTTTGCGTGAGCCATGAGAACGAA
CCATTGAGATCATGCTTACTTTGCATGTCACTCAAAAATTTTGCCTCAAAACTGGTGAGCTGAATTTTTG
CAGTTAAAGCATCGTGTAGTGTTTTTCTTAGTCCGTTACGTAGGTAGGAATCTGATGTAATGGTTGTTGG
TATTTTGTCACCATTCATTTTTATCTGGTTGTTCTCAAGTTCAGTTACGAGATCCATTTGTCTATCTAGT
TCAACTTGGAAAATCAACGTATCAGTCGGGCGGCCTCGCTTATCAACCACCAATTTCATATTGCTGTAAG
TGTTTAAATCTTTACTTATTGGTTTCAAAACCCATTGGTTAAGCCTTTTAAACTCATGGTAGTTATTTTC
AAGCATTAACATGAACTTAAATTCATCAAGGCTAATCTCTATATTTGCCTTGTGAGTTTTCTTTTGTGTT
AGTTCTTTTAATAACCACTCATAAATCCTCATAGAGTATTTGTTTTCAAAAGACTTAACATGTTCCAGAT
TATATTTTATGAATTTTTTTAACTGGAAAAGATAAGGCAATATCTCTTCACTAAAAACTAATTCTAATTT
TTCGCTTGAGAACTTGGCATAGTTTGTCCACTGGAAAATCTCAAAGCCTTTAACCAAAGGATTCCTGATT
TCCACAGTTCTCGTCATCAGCTCTCTGGTTGCTTTAGCTAATACACCATAAGCATTTTCCCTACTGATGT
TCATCATCTGAGCGTATTGGTTATAAGTGAACGATACCGTCCGTTCTTTCCTTGTAGGGTTTTCAATCGT
GGGGTTGAGTAGTGCCACACAGCATAAAATTAGCTTGGTTTCATGCTCCGTTAAGTCATAGCGACTAATC
GCTAGTTCATTTGCTTTGAAAACAACTAATTCAGACATACATCTCAATTGGTCTAGGTAATTTTAATCAC
TATACCAATTGAGATGGGCTAGTCAATGATAATTACTAGTCCTTTTCCTTTGAGTTGTGGGTATCTGTAA
ATTCTGCTAGACCTTTGCTGGAAAACTTGTAAATTCTGCTAGACCCTCTGTAAATTCCGCTAGACCTTTG
TGTGTTTTTTTTGTTTATATTCAAGTGGTTATAATTTATAGAATAAAGAAAGAATAAAAAAAGATAAAAA
GAATAGATCCCAGCCCTGTGTATAACTCACTACTTTAGTCAGTTCCGCAGTATTACAAAAGGATGTCGCA
AACGCTGTTTGCTCCTCTACAAAACAGACCTTAAAACCCTAAAGGCTTAAGTAGCACCCTCGCAAGCTCG
GGCAAATCGCTGAATATTCCTTTTGTCTCCGACCATCAGGCACCTGAGTCGCTGTCTTTTTCGTGACATT
CAGTTCGCTGCGCTCACGGCTCTGGCAGTGAATGGGGGTAAATGGCACTACAGGCGCCTTTTATGGATTC
ATGCAAGGAAACTACCCATAATACAAGAAAAGCCCGTCACGGGCTTCTCAGGGCGTTTTATGGCGGGTCT
GCTATGTGGTGCTATCTGACTTTTTGCTGTTCAGCAGTTCCTGCCCTCTGATTTTCCAGTCTGACCACTT
CGGATTATCCCGTGACAGGTCATTCAGACTGGCTAATGCACCCAGTAAGGCAGCGGTATCATCAACAGGC
TTACCCGTCTTACTGTCAAGAGGACATCCGGTCAAATAAAACGAAAGGCTCAGTCGAAAGACTGGGCCTT
TCGTTTTGCTGAGGAGACTTAGGGACCCTAAATTTTATTCTCCAGTGTTATATACTATAGGGGGGTATGC
ATTGACATATAGCATACACTCCTATAGTATATTGCGTGCAGATAACCTGCAGGTGCAGTAAGGAGGAAAA
AAAAGTGAGCAAGGGCGAAGAGCTTTTTACCGGTGTTGTGCCGATTTTAGTAGAACTGGACGGAGACGTG
AACGGTCATAAGTTCTCTGTTCGTGGCGAAGGAGAGGGAGATGCCACCAATGGTAAGCTGACCCTGAAGT
TCATCTGTACCACCGGTAAGCTGCCCGTGCCTTGGCCGACGCTGGTCACAACGTTGACGTATGGCGTCCA
ATGCTTTTCACGCTATCCAGATCACATGAAACGCCACGACTTTTTTAAAAGCGCAATGCCTGAAGGTTAT
GTGCAGGAACGGACTATTAGCTTCAAAGACGATGGGACGTATAAGACCCGCGCGGAAGTGAAATTTGAAG
GCGATACCTTAGTTAACCGCATTGAATTAAAAGGTATCGATTTCAAAGAGGATGGGAATATCCTGGGGCA
CAAATTGGAATACAACTTTAATTCGCACAACGTATACATTACAGCGGATAAACAGAAAAATGGCATCAAA
GCCAACTTTAAAATCCGTCATAACGTAGAGGACGGTTCCGTGCAGCTGGCTGATCATTACCAGCAGAATA
CTCCGATTGGCGATGGCCCCGTTCTGCTCCCGGATAATCATTACCTGTCTACACAAAGCGTTCTTAGTAA
AGACCCAAACGAGAAGCGTGACCATATGGTCCTGTTGGAATTCGTCACGGCAGCGGGGATTACTCATGGC
ATGGATGAACTCTATAAGTAAACGGAGCCAATGTACGCAAAAAACCCCGCTTCAGCGGGGTTTTTTCGCC
AAAAAAAACCCCGCCCTGTCAGGGGCGGGGTTTTTTTTTAGGGCCCTACTGACTGTCTA
[273 nt withheld, positions 2720-2992]
TTTTTTTTCCTCCTTATAAGGGGGTAGGGGGTCTAGATTTTTGTCGAACTATTCATTTCACTTTTCTCTA
TCACTGATAGGGAGTGGTAAAATAACTCTATCAATGATAGAGTGTCAATCTCTATCACTGATAGGGATCA
TCTGGCCATTCGATGGACTTAATTAACGGCACTGCGAAAAAACCCCGCCGAAGCGGGGTTTTTTGCGAAA
TATAATGACCCTCTTGATAACCCAAGAGGGCATTTTTTAATGCCCATGGCGTTTACCAATGCTTAATCAG
TGAGGCACCTATCTCAGCGATCTGTCTATTTCGTTCATCCATAGTTGCCTGACTCCCCGTCGTGTAGATA
ACTACGATACGGGAGGGCTTACCATCTGGCCCCAGTGCTGCAATGATACCGCGAGACCCACGCTCACCGG
CTCCAGATTTATCAGCAATAAACCAGCCAGCCGGAAGGGCCGAGCGCAGAAGTGGTCCTGCAACTTTATC
CGCCTCCATCCAGTCTATTAATTGTTGCCGGGAAGCTAGAGTAAGTAGTTCGCCAGTTAATAGTTTGCGC
AACGTTGTTGCCATTGCTACAGGCATCGTGGTGTCACGCTCGTCGTTTGGTATGGCTTTATTCAGCTCCG
GTTCCCAACGATCAAGGCGAGTTACATGATCCCCCATGTTGTGCAAAAAAGCGGTTAGCTCCTTCGGTCC
TCCGATCGTTGTCAGAAGTAAGTTGGCCGCAGTGTTATCACTCATGGTTATGGCAGCACTGCATAATTCT
CTTACTGTCATGCCATCCGTAAGATGCTTTTCTGTGACTGGTGAGTACTCAACCAAGTCATTCTGAGAAT
AGTGTATGCGGCGACCGAGTTGCTCTTGCCCAGCGTCAATACGGGATAATACCGCGCCACATAGCAGAAC
TTTAAAAGTGCTCATCATTGGAAAACGTTCTTCGGGGCGAAAACTCTCAAGGATCTTACCGCTGTTGAGA
TCCAGTTCGATGTAACCCACTCGTGCACCCAACTGATCTTCAGCATCTTTTACTTTCACCAGCGTTTCTG
GGTGAGCAAAAACAGGAAGGCAAAATGCCGCAAAAAAGGGAATAAGGGCGACACGGAAATGTTGAATACT
CATACTCTTCCTTTTTCAATATTATTGAAGCATTTATCAGGGTTATTGTCTCATGAGCGGATACATATTT
GAATGTATTTAGAAAAATAAACAAATAGGGGTTCCGCGCACATTTCCCCGAAAAGTGCCACCTGACGTCT
AAGAAACCATTATTATCATGACATTAACCTATAAAAATAGGCGTATCACGAGGCCCTTAGGCCAAATAGG
CCGTTCA
Features (pLannotate 1.2.2; 10 found; start..end, strand, type, name):
    996..1218    -  rep_origin     pSC101 ori: low-copy replication origin that requires the Rep101 protein
   1713..1757    +  terminator     rrnB T1 terminator: transcription terminator T1 from the E. coli rrnB gene
   1898..2608    +  CDS            Superfolder GFP: Superfolder GFP is a basic (constitutively fluorescent) green fluorescent protein published in 2005, derived from Aequorea victoria. It is reported to be a very rapidly-maturing weak dimer.
   2720..2992    -  CDS            frmR (sequence withheld): FRMR_ECOLI - Also known as yaiN. Experimental evidence at protein level: Swiss-Prot protein existence level 1. Repressor of the frmRAB operon. From Escherichia coli (strain K12).
   3048..3075    -  protein_bind   tetracycline response element (fragment): contains seven copies of the tetracycline operator tetO tetracycline repressor TetR
   3076..3110    -  promoter       tetA promoter: contains a tet operator sequence that enables repression by TetR
   3110..3130    -  promoter       PLtetO-1 promoter (fragment): modified phage lambda PL promoter with tet operator sites (Lutz and Bujard, 1997)
   3255..4115    -  CDS            AmpR: β-lactamase; bla; confers resistance to ampicillin, carbenicillin, and related antibiotics
   4116..4220    -  promoter       AmpR promoter: bla
   4327..948     -  CDS            Rep101 (across the origin): RepA protein needed for replication with the pSC101 origin; rep101
