[The description below was written by a language model from this plasmid's Addgene catalogue record and pLannotate feature annotations shown in this document.]
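Description:
pTR47m4-GFP is a low-copy bacterial expression plasmid of about 4.3 kb built as a formaldehyde biosensor for E. coli. It replicates from the pSC101 origin, which depends on the plasmid-encoded Rep101 (RepA) protein, and is selected with ampicillin through a β-lactamase gene under its native bla promoter. Two sequence records, one supplied by the depositor and one from full-plasmid sequencing, differ by a single nucleotide in length and yield essentially the same annotation.

The sensing circuit has two parts arranged in convergent orientation. On the forward strand, a superfolder GFP reporter sits downstream of an rrnB T1 terminator, which presumably insulates it from upstream read-through. According to the catalogue entry, the reporter is driven by a modified version of the frm promoter. This promoter is not called out in the automated feature tables, but would be expected in the unannotated gap between the terminator and the GFP coding sequence. On the reverse strand, E. coli frmR, the repressor of the frmRAB operon, is placed under a tet-operator-containing promoter (annotated as overlapping tetA/PLtetO-1-type elements). In a host that supplies TetR, which the plasmid itself does not encode, frmR expression becomes inducible and repressor levels can be tuned. In strains lacking TetR, the promoter would be expected to run unrepressed. FrmR holds the frm promoter off until formaldehyde relieves repression, so fluorescence reports intracellular formaldehyde. The associated work applied the sensor to synthetic methylotrophy, where formaldehyde is a key intermediate.
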