Addgene plasmid #102436: pTR47m4-GFP
Purpose: Formaldehyde biosensor plasmid with sGFP reporter and modified frm promoter
Depositing lab: Gregory Stephanopoulos. Depositing organization: Massachusetts Institute of Technology. Publication: Development of a Formaldehyde Biosensor with Application to Synthetic Methylotrophy. Woolston BM, Roth T, Kohale I, Liu D, Stephanopoulos G. Biotechnol Bioeng. 2017 Sep 16. doi: 10.1002/bit.26455. PubMed 28921510.
Backbone
  Vector backbone: pTR47m4
  Total vector size (bp): 4328
  Vector type: Bacterial Expression, Synthetic Biology
Growth in bacteria
  Bacterial resistance: Ampicillin, 100 μg/mL
  Growth temperature: 37°C
  Growth strain: DH5alpha
  Growth instructions: For inducible expression of frmR, use in a strain with tetR (e.g. S1030)
  Copy number: Low Copy
Gene/Insert 1
  Gene/Insert name: Formaldehyde repressor protein (frmR) (alt name: frmR)
  Species: E. coli
  Insert size (bp): 276
  GenBank ID: NP_414891.4
Gene/Insert 2
  Gene/Insert name: Superfolder GFP (alt name: sGFP)
  Insert size (bp): 717
Terms and licenses: Academic/Nonprofit Terms; Industry Terms: Not Available to Industry
How to cite: pTR47m4-GFP was a gift from Gregory Stephanopoulos (Addgene plasmid # 102436 ; http://n2t.net/addgene:102436 ; RRID:Addgene_102436)
